Addgene plasmid #113162: pOTTC1076 - prRosa26v1 LSL FLAG-SpCas9n NeoR
Purpose: A donor plasmid with homologous arms matching rat Rosa26 and expressing a Cre-dependent FLAG-tagged SpCas9n and a NeoR selectable marker
Depositing lab: Brandon Harvey. Depositing organization: National Institute on Drug Abuse (NIDA). Publication: Neuron-Specific Genome Modification in the Adult Rat Brain Using CRISPR-Cas9 Transgenic Rats. Back S, Necarsulmer J, Whitaker LR, Coke LM, Koivula P, Heathward EJ, Fortuno LV, Zhang Y, Yeh CG, Baldwin HA, Spencer MD, Mejias-Aponte CA, Pickel J, Hoffman AF, Spivak CE, Lupica CR, Underhill SM, Amara SG, Domanskyi A, Anttila JE, Airavaara M, Hope BT, Hamra FK, Richie CT, Harvey BK. Neuron. 2019 Feb 8. pii: S0896-6273(19)30062-5. doi: 10.1016/j.neuron.2019.01.035. PubMed 30792150.
Backbone
  Vector backbone: pZDrRosa26
  Backbone manufacturer: Sigma
  Backbone size w/o insert (bp): 5500
  Total vector size (bp): 12714
  Vector type: Mammalian Expression
  Selectable markers: Neomycin (select with G418)
Growth in bacteria
  Bacterial resistance: Ampicillin, 100 μg/mL
  Growth temperature: 37°C
  Growth strain: NEB Stable
  Copy number: High Copy
Gene/Insert
  Gene/Insert name: SpCas9 (alt names: S. pyogenes Cas9 nuclease; Cas9)
  Species: Synthetic
  Insert size (bp): 4200
  Mutation: D10A
  Promoter: CAG
  Tag / fusion protein: FLAG (N terminal on insert)
  Cloning method: Ligation Independent Cloning
  Sequencing primers: 5′ TCTCGTTGCTGAAGATCTCTTGCAG; 3′ CAGGCCGAGAATATCATCCACC
Resource information
  A portion of this plasmid was derived from a plasmid made by: The insert was amplified from PX461, addgene 48140
Terms and licenses: Academic/Nonprofit Terms; Industry Terms: Not Available to Industry
Depositor comments: Note: Addgene NGS unable to fully resolve the CAG promoter sequence. Please refer to the depositor's provided sequence for that section of the plasmid.
How to cite: pOTTC1076 - prRosa26v1 LSL FLAG-SpCas9n NeoR was a gift from Brandon Harvey (Addgene plasmid # 113162 ; http://n2t.net/addgene:113162 ; RRID:Addgene_113162)
