[The description below was written by a language model from this plasmid's Addgene catalogue record and pLannotate feature annotations shown in this document.]
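Description:
pOTTC1076 - prRosa26v1 LSL FLAG-SpCas9n NeoR is a gene-targeting donor plasmid of about 12.7 kb, built on the commercial pZDrRosa26 backbone, for knocking a Cre-dependent Cas9 nickase cassette into the rat Rosa26 locus by homologous recombination. It is maintained in E. coli through a high-copy ColE1/pUC-type origin with ampicillin resistance. It also carries an f1 origin and remnants of a lacZα cloning region flanked by T3 and T7 promoters. The Rosa26 homology arms named in the catalogue entry are not annotated in the feature tables. They presumably lie in the unannotated stretches on either side of the payload.

The payload begins with the CAG promoter (CMV enhancer, chicken β-actin promoter and chimeric intron). This is followed by a lox-stop-lox element in which two loxP sites flank three tandem SV40 polyadenylation signals that terminate transcription. Downstream lies the S. pyogenes Cas9 coding sequence, which carries the D10A mutation that turns the nuclease into a nickase. It has an N-terminal FLAG tag according to the record, a C-terminal nucleoplasmin NLS and a bGH poly(A) signal, and was amplified from PX461. Cre recombinase excises the stop cassette, so the nickase is expressed only in Cre-expressing cells.

A second cassette has PGK and EM7 promoters driving NeoR/KanR with a bGH poly(A), which allows G418 selection of targeted mammalian cells. It is flanked by minimal FRT sites so that FLP can remove it afterwards. The associated publication used such constructs to generate CRISPR-Cas9 transgenic rats for neuron-specific genome modification in the adult brain. The repository's sequencing result could not fully resolve the CAG promoter, and the depositor's sequence is the reference for that region.
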