Features (pLannotate 1.2.2; 33 found; start..end, strand, type, name):
     40..58      +  promoter       T3 promoter: promoter for bacteriophage T3 RNA polymerase
    361..664     +  enhancer       CMV enhancer: human cytomegalovirus immediate early enhancer
    666..943     +  promoter       chicken β-actin promoter: No description available
    945..1962    +  intron         chimeric intron: chimera between introns from chicken β-actin and rabbit β-globin
   2066..2099    +  protein_bind   loxP: Cre-mediated recombination occurs in the 8-bp core sequence (GCATACAT). Cre recombinase
   2119..2205    +  CDS            large T antigen (fragment): large T antigen from SV40 (simian virus 40)
   2228..2362    +  polyA_signal   SV40 poly(A) signal: SV40 polyadenylation signal
   2359..2442    +  CDS            large T antigen (fragment): large T antigen from SV40 (simian virus 40)
   2465..2599    +  polyA_signal   SV40 poly(A) signal: SV40 polyadenylation signal
   2596..2679    +  CDS            large T antigen (fragment): large T antigen from SV40 (simian virus 40)
   2702..2836    +  polyA_signal   SV40 poly(A) signal: SV40 polyadenylation signal
   2860..2893    +  protein_bind   loxP: Cre-mediated recombination occurs in the 8-bp core sequence (GCATACAT). Cre recombinase
   3038..4753    +  CDS            Cas9(N): N-terminal portion of Streptococcus pyogenes Cas9 (Zetsche et al., 2015)
   4640..7138    +  CDS            Cas9(C): C-terminal portion of Streptococcus pyogenes Cas9 (Zetsche et al., 2015)
   7139..7186    +  CDS            nucleoplasmin NLS: bipartite nuclear localization signal from nucleoplasmin
   7208..7432    +  polyA_signal   bGH poly(A) signal: bovine growth hormone polyadenylation signal
   7460..7493    +  protein_bind   FRT (minimal): supports FLP-mediated excision but not integration (Turan and Bode, 2011) FLP recombinase from the Saccharomyces cerevisiae 2μ plasmid
   7557..8056    +  promoter       PGK promoter: mouse phosphoglycerate kinase 1 promoter
   8068..8115    +  promoter       EM7 promoter: synthetic bacterial promoter&nbsp
   8134..8937    +  CDS            NeoR/KanR: aminoglycoside phosphotransferase from Tn5; aph(3')-II (or nptII); confers resistance to neomycin, kanamycin, and G418 (Geneticin®)
   8975..9199    +  polyA_signal   bGH poly(A) signal: bovine growth hormone polyadenylation signal
   9203..9224    +  promoter       SV40 promoter (fragment): SV40 enhancer and early promoter
   9254..9287    +  protein_bind   FRT (minimal): supports FLP-mediated excision but not integration (Turan and Bode, 2011) FLP recombinase from the Saccharomyces cerevisiae 2μ plasmid
   9940..9958    -  promoter       T7 promoter: promoter for bacteriophage T7 RNA polymerase
   9966..10121   +  CDS            lacZα (fragment): LacZα fragment of β-galactosidase; lacZ fragment
  10126..10554   +  rep_origin     f1 ori (sequence partly withheld): f1 bacteriophage origin of replication; arrow indicates direction of (+) strand synthesis
  10607..10711   +  promoter       AmpR promoter: bla
  10712..11572   +  CDS            AmpR: β-lactamase; bla; confers resistance to ampicillin, carbenicillin, and related antibiotics
  11743..12331   +  rep_origin     ori: high-copy-number ColE1/pMB1/pBR322/pUC origin of replication
  12514..12606   +  CDS            lacI (fragment): lac repressor; lacI; The lac repressor binds to the lac operator to inhibit transcription in E. coli. This inhibition can be relieved by adding lactose or isopropyl-β-D-thiogalactopyranoside (IPTG).
  12619..12640   +  protein_bind   CAP binding site: CAP binding activates transcription in the presence of cAMP. E. coli catabolite activator protein
  12655..12685   +  promoter       lac promoter: promoter for the E. coli lac operon
  12689..12711   +  protein_bind   lac operator (fragment): The lac repressor binds to the lac operator to inhibit transcription in E. coli. This inhibition can be relieved by adding lactose or isopropyl-β-D-thiogalactopyranoside (IPTG). lac repressor encoded by lacI
>Addgene plasmid #113162 | pOTTC1076 - prRosa26v1 LSL FLAG-SpCas9n NeoR | depositor full sequence | sequence record 232775 | pOTTC1076 - prRosa26v1 LSL FLAG-SpCas9n NeoR sequence 12714 bps
CACAGGAAACAGCTATGACCATGATTACGCCAAGCGCGCAATTAACCCTCACTAAAGGGAACAAAAGCTG
GAGCTCTTGGAGACAAGAAGCACTTGCTCTCCAAAAGTCGGTTTGAGTTATCATTAAGGGAGCTGCAGTG
GAGTAGGCGGAGAAAAGGCCGCACCCTTCTCAGGACGGGGGAGGGGAGTGTTGCAATACCTTTCTGGGAG
TTCTCTGCTGCCTCCTGTCTTCTGAGGACCGCCCTGGGCCTGGAAGATTCCCTTCCCACGCGTAACCGTT
TAAACAATTCTGCAGGAATCTAGTTATTAATAGTAATCAATTACGGGGTCATTAGTTCATAGCCCATATA
TGGAGTTCCGCGTTACATAACTTACGGTAAATGGCCCGCCTGGCTGACCGCCCAACGACCCCCGCCCATT
GACGTCAATAATGACGTATGTTCCCATAGTAACGCCAATAGGGACTTTCCATTGACGTCAATGGGTGGAG
TATTTACGGTAAACTGCCCACTTGGCAGTACATCAAGTGTATCATATGCCAAGTACGCCCCCTATTGACG
TCAATGACGGTAAATGGCCCGCCTGGCATTATGCCCAGTACATGACCTTATGGGACTTTCCTACTTGGCA
GTACATCTACGTATTAGTCATCGCTATTACCATGGTCGAGGTGAGCCCCACGTTCTGCTTCACTCTCCCC
ATCTCCCCCCCCTCCCCACCCCCAATTTTGTATTTATTTATTTTTTAATTATTTTGTGCAGCGATGGGGG
CGGGGGGGGGGGGGGGGCGCGCGCCAGGCGGGGCGGGGCGGGGCGAGGGGCGGGGCGGGGCGAGGCGGAG
AGGTGCGGCGGCAGCCAATCAGAGCGGCGCGCTCCGAAAGTTTCCTTTTATGGCGAGGCGGCGGCGGCGG
CGGCCCTATAAAAAGCGAAGCGCGCGGCGGGCGGGGAGTCGCTGCGACGCTGCCTTCGCCCCGTGCCCCG
CTCCGCCGCCGCCTCGCGCCGCCCGCCCCGGCTCTGACTGACCGCGTTACTCCCACAGGTGAGCGGGCGG
GACGGCCCTTCTCCTCCGGGCTGTAATTAGCGCTTGGTTTAATGACGGCTTGTTTCTTTTCTGTGGCTGC
GTGAAAGCCTTGAGGGGCTCCGGGAGGGCCCTTTGTGCGGGGGGAGCGGCTCGGGGGGTGCGTGCGTGTG
TGTGTGCGTGGGGAGCGCCGCGTGCGGCTCCGCGCTGCCCGGCGGCTGTGAGCGCTGCGGGCGCGGCGCG
GGGCTTTGTGCGCTCCGCAGTGTGCGCGAGGGGAGCGCGGCCGGGGGCGGTGCCCCGCGGTGCGGGGGGG
GCTGCGAGGGGAACAAAGGCTGCGTGCGGGGTGTGTGCGTGGGGGGGTGAGCAGGGGGTGTGGGCGCGTC
GGTCGGGCTGCAACCCCCCCTGCACCCCCCTCCCCGAGTTGCTGAGCACGGCCCGGCTTCGGGTGCGGGG
CTCCGTACGGGGCGTGGCGCGGGGCTCGCCGTGCCGGGCGGGGGGTGGCGGCAGGTGGGGGTGCCGGGCG
GGGCGGGGCCGCCTCGGGCCGGGGAGGGCTCGGGGGAGGGGCGCGGCGGCCCCCGGAGCGCCGGCGGCTG
TCGAGGCGCGGCGAGCCGCAGCCATTGCCTTTTATGGTAATCGTGCGAGAGGGCGCAGGGACTTCCTTTG
TCCCAAATCTGTGCGGAGCCGAAATCTGGGAGGCGCCGCCGCACCCCCTCTAGCGGGCGCGGGGCGAAGC
GGTGCGGCGCCGGCAGGAAGGAAATGGGCGGGGAGGGCCTTCGTGCGTCGCCGCGCCGCCGTCCCCTTCT
CCCTCTCCAGCCTCGGGGCTGTCCGCGGGGGGACGGCTGCCTTCGGGGGGGACGGGGCAGGGCGGGGTTC
GGCTTCTGGCGTGTGACCGGCGGCTCTAGAGCCTCTGCTAACCATGTTCATGCCTTCTTCTTTTTCCTAC
AGCTCCTGGGCAACGTGCTGGTTATTGTGCTGTCTCATCATTTTGGCAAAGAATTGATTTGATACCGCGG
GCCCTCGACACTAGTGAACCTCTTCGAGGGACCTAATAACTTCGTATAGCATACATTATACGAAGTTATA
TTAAGGGTTCCGGATCCACATGATCATAATCAGCCATACCACATTTGTAGAGGTTTTACTTGCTTTAAAA
AACCTCCCACACCTCCCCCTGAACCTGAAACATAAAATGAATGCAATTGTTGTTGTTAACTTGTTTATTG
CAGCTTATAATGGTTACAAATAAAGCAATAGCATCACAAATTTCACAAATAAAGCATTTTTTTCACTGCA
TTCTAGTTGTGGTTTGTCCAAACTCATCAATGTATCTTATCATGTCTGGATCATAATCAGCCATACCACA
TTTGTAGAGGTTTTACTTGCTTTAAAAAACCTCCCACACCTCCCCCTGAACCTGAAACATAAAATGAATG
CAATTGTTGTTGTTAACTTGTTTATTGCAGCTTATAATGGTTACAAATAAAGCAATAGCATCACAAATTT
CACAAATAAAGCATTTTTTTCACTGCATTCTAGTTGTGGTTTGTCCAAACTCATCAATGTATCTTATCAT
GTCTGGATCATAATCAGCCATACCACATTTGTAGAGGTTTTACTTGCTTTAAAAAACCTCCCACACCTCC
CCCTGAACCTGAAACATAAAATGAATGCAATTGTTGTTGTTAACTTGTTTATTGCAGCTTATAATGGTTA
CAAATAAAGCAATAGCATCACAAATTTCACAAATAAAGCATTTTTTTCACTGCATTCTAGTTGTGGTTTG
TCCAAACTCATCAATGTATCTTATCATGTCTGGATCTGTCGACCTGCAGCCAAGCTAGTATAACTTCGTA
TAGCATACATTATACGAAGTTATTGCGGCCGCGGACTCGCCGCCACCATGGACTATAAGGACCACGACGG
AGACTACAAGGATCATGATATTGATTACAAAGACGATGACGATAAGATGGCCCCAAAGAAGAAGCGGAAG
GTCGGTATCCACGGAGTCCCAGCAGCCGACAAGAAGTACAGCATCGGCCTGGCCATCGGCACCAACTCTG
TGGGCTGGGCCGTGATCACCGACGAGTACAAGGTGCCCAGCAAGAAATTCAAGGTGCTGGGCAACACCGA
CCGGCACAGCATCAAGAAGAACCTGATCGGAGCCCTGCTGTTCGACAGCGGCGAAACAGCCGAGGCCACC
CGGCTGAAGAGAACCGCCAGAAGAAGATACACCAGACGGAAGAACCGGATCTGCTATCTGCAAGAGATCT
TCAGCAACGAGATGGCCAAGGTGGACGACAGCTTCTTCCACAGACTGGAAGAGTCCTTCCTGGTGGAAGA
GGATAAGAAGCACGAGCGGCACCCCATCTTCGGCAACATCGTGGACGAGGTGGCCTACCACGAGAAGTAC
CCCACCATCTACCACCTGAGAAAGAAACTGGTGGACAGCACCGACAAGGCCGACCTGCGGCTGATCTATC
TGGCCCTGGCCCACATGATCAAGTTCCGGGGCCACTTCCTGATCGAGGGCGACCTGAACCCCGACAACAG
CGACGTGGACAAGCTGTTCATCCAGCTGGTGCAGACCTACAACCAGCTGTTCGAGGAAAACCCCATCAAC
GCCAGCGGCGTGGACGCCAAGGCCATCCTGTCTGCCAGACTGAGCAAGAGCAGACGGCTGGAAAATCTGA
TCGCCCAGCTGCCCGGCGAGAAGAAGAATGGCCTGTTCGGCAACCTGATTGCCCTGAGCCTGGGCCTGAC
CCCCAACTTCAAGAGCAACTTCGACCTGGCCGAGGATGCCAAACTGCAGCTGAGCAAGGACACCTACGAC
GACGACCTGGACAACCTGCTGGCCCAGATCGGCGACCAGTACGCCGACCTGTTTCTGGCCGCCAAGAACC
TGTCCGACGCCATCCTGCTGAGCGACATCCTGAGAGTGAACACCGAGATCACCAAGGCCCCCCTGAGCGC
CTCTATGATCAAGAGATACGACGAGCACCACCAGGACCTGACCCTGCTGAAAGCTCTCGTGCGGCAGCAG
CTGCCTGAGAAGTACAAAGAGATTTTCTTCGACCAGAGCAAGAACGGCTACGCCGGCTACATTGACGGCG
GAGCCAGCCAGGAAGAGTTCTACAAGTTCATCAAGCCCATCCTGGAAAAGATGGACGGCACCGAGGAACT
GCTCGTGAAGCTGAACAGAGAGGACCTGCTGCGGAAGCAGCGGACCTTCGACAACGGCAGCATCCCCCAC
CAGATCCACCTGGGAGAGCTGCACGCCATTCTGCGGCGGCAGGAAGATTTTTACCCATTCCTGAAGGACA
ACCGGGAAAAGATCGAGAAGATCCTGACCTTCCGCATCCCCTACTACGTGGGCCCTCTGGCCAGGGGAAA
CAGCAGATTCGCCTGGATGACCAGAAAGAGCGAGGAAACCATCACCCCCTGGAACTTCGAGGAAGTGGTG
GACAAGGGCGCTTCCGCCCAGAGCTTCATCGAGCGGATGACCAACTTCGATAAGAACCTGCCCAACGAGA
AGGTGCTGCCCAAGCACAGCCTGCTGTACGAGTACTTCACCGTGTATAACGAGCTGACCAAAGTGAAATA
CGTGACCGAGGGAATGAGAAAGCCCGCCTTCCTGAGCGGCGAGCAGAAAAAGGCCATCGTGGACCTGCTG
TTCAAGACCAACCGGAAAGTGACCGTGAAGCAGCTGAAAGAGGACTACTTCAAGAAAATCGAGTGCTTCG
ACTCCGTGGAAATCTCCGGCGTGGAAGATCGGTTCAACGCCTCCCTGGGCACATACCACGATCTGCTGAA
AATTATCAAGGACAAGGACTTCCTGGACAATGAGGAAAACGAGGACATTCTGGAAGATATCGTGCTGACC
CTGACACTGTTTGAGGACAGAGAGATGATCGAGGAACGGCTGAAAACCTATGCCCACCTGTTCGACGACA
AAGTGATGAAGCAGCTGAAGCGGCGGAGATACACCGGCTGGGGCAGGCTGAGCCGGAAGCTGATCAACGG
CATCCGGGACAAGCAGTCCGGCAAGACAATCCTGGATTTCCTGAAGTCCGACGGCTTCGCCAACAGAAAC
TTCATGCAGCTGATCCACGACGACAGCCTGACCTTTAAAGAGGACATCCAGAAAGCCCAGGTGTCCGGCC
AGGGCGATAGCCTGCACGAGCACATTGCCAATCTGGCCGGCAGCCCCGCCATTAAGAAGGGCATCCTGCA
GACAGTGAAGGTGGTGGACGAGCTCGTGAAAGTGATGGGCCGGCACAAGCCCGAGAACATCGTGATCGAA
ATGGCCAGAGAGAACCAGACCACCCAGAAGGGACAGAAGAACAGCCGCGAGAGAATGAAGCGGATCGAAG
AGGGCATCAAAGAGCTGGGCAGCCAGATCCTGAAAGAACACCCCGTGGAAAACACCCAGCTGCAGAACGA
GAAGCTGTACCTGTACTACCTGCAGAATGGGCGGGATATGTACGTGGACCAGGAACTGGACATCAACCGG
CTGTCCGACTACGATGTGGACCATATCGTGCCTCAGAGCTTTCTGAAGGACGACTCCATCGACAACAAGG
TGCTGACCAGAAGCGACAAGAACCGGGGCAAGAGCGACAACGTGCCCTCCGAAGAGGTCGTGAAGAAGAT
GAAGAACTACTGGCGGCAGCTGCTGAACGCCAAGCTGATTACCCAGAGAAAGTTCGACAATCTGACCAAG
GCCGAGAGAGGCGGCCTGAGCGAACTGGATAAGGCCGGCTTCATCAAGAGACAGCTGGTGGAAACCCGGC
AGATCACAAAGCACGTGGCACAGATCCTGGACTCCCGGATGAACACTAAGTACGACGAGAATGACAAGCT
GATCCGGGAAGTGAAAGTGATCACCCTGAAGTCCAAGCTGGTGTCCGATTTCCGGAAGGATTTCCAGTTT
TACAAAGTGCGCGAGATCAACAACTACCACCACGCCCACGACGCCTACCTGAACGCCGTCGTGGGAACCG
CCCTGATCAAAAAGTACCCTAAGCTGGAAAGCGAGTTCGTGTACGGCGACTACAAGGTGTACGACGTGCG
GAAGATGATCGCCAAGAGCGAGCAGGAAATCGGCAAGGCTACCGCCAAGTACTTCTTCTACAGCAACATC
ATGAACTTTTTCAAGACCGAGATTACCCTGGCCAACGGCGAGATCCGGAAGCGGCCTCTGATCGAGACAA
ACGGCGAAACCGGGGAGATCGTGTGGGATAAGGGCCGGGATTTTGCCACCGTGCGGAAAGTGCTGAGCAT
GCCCCAAGTGAATATCGTGAAAAAGACCGAGGTGCAGACAGGCGGCTTCAGCAAAGAGTCTATCCTGCCC
AAGAGGAACAGCGATAAGCTGATCGCCAGAAAGAAGGACTGGGACCCTAAGAAGTACGGCGGCTTCGACA
GCCCCACCGTGGCCTATTCTGTGCTGGTGGTGGCCAAAGTGGAAAAGGGCAAGTCCAAGAAACTGAAGAG
TGTGAAAGAGCTGCTGGGGATCACCATCATGGAAAGAAGCAGCTTCGAGAAGAATCCCATCGACTTTCTG
GAAGCCAAGGGCTACAAAGAAGTGAAAAAGGACCTGATCATCAAGCTGCCTAAGTACTCCCTGTTCGAGC
TGGAAAACGGCCGGAAGAGAATGCTGGCCTCTGCCGGCGAACTGCAGAAGGGAAACGAACTGGCCCTGCC
CTCCAAATATGTGAACTTCCTGTACCTGGCCAGCCACTATGAGAAGCTGAAGGGCTCCCCCGAGGATAAT
GAGCAGAAACAGCTGTTTGTGGAACAGCACAAGCACTACCTGGACGAGATCATCGAGCAGATCAGCGAGT
TCTCCAAGAGAGTGATCCTGGCCGACGCTAATCTGGACAAAGTGCTGTCCGCCTACAACAAGCACCGGGA
TAAGCCCATCAGAGAGCAGGCCGAGAATATCATCCACCTGTTTACCCTGACCAATCTGGGAGCCCCTGCC
GCCTTCAAGTACTTTGACACCACCATCGACCGGAAGAGGTACACCAGCACCAAAGAGGTGCTGGACGCCA
CCCTGATCCACCAGAGCATCACCGGCCTGTACGAGACACGGATCGACCTGTCTCAGCTGGGAGGCGACAA
AAGGCCGGCGGCCACGAAAAAGGCCGGCCAGGCAAAAAAGAAAAAGTGATAAGGCCTCGAGCCTCGACTG
TGCCTTCTAGTTGCCAGCCATCTGTTGTTTGCCCCTCCCCCGTGCCTTCCTTGACCCTGGAAGGTGCCAC
TCCCACTGTCCTTTCCTAATAAAATGAGGAAATTGCATCGCATTGTCTGAGTAGGTGTCATTCTATTCTG
GGGGGTGGGGTGGGGCAGGACAGCAAGGGGGAGGATTGGGAAGACAATAGCAGGCATGCTGGGGATGCGG
TGGGCTCTATGGCTTCTGAGCATAGGATCCCCGAATTCCGAAGTTCCTATTCTCTAGAAAGTATAGGAAC
TTCAGGTCTGAAGAGGAGTTTACGTCCAGCCAAGCTAGCTTGGCTGCAGGTCGTCGAAATTCTACCGGGT
AGGGGAGGCGCTTTTCCCAAGGCAGTCTGGAGCATGCGCTTTAGCAGCCCCGCTGGGCACTTGGCGCTAC
ACAAGTGGCCTCTGGCCTCGCACACATTCCACATCCACCGGTAGGCGCCAACCGGCTCCGTTCTTTGGTG
GCCCCTTCGCGCCACCTTCTACTCCTCCCCTAGTCAGGAAGTTCCCCCCCGCCCCGCAGCTCGCGTCGTG
CAGGACGTGACAAATGGAAGTAGCACGTCTCACTAGTCTCGTGCAGATGGACAGCACCGCTGAGCAATGG
AAGCGGGTAGGCCTTTGGGGCAGCGGCCAATAGCAGCTTTGCTCCTTCGCTTTCTGGGCTCAGAGGCTGG
GAAGGGGTGGGTCCGGGGGCGGGCTCAGGGGCGGGCTCAGGGGCGGGGCGGGCGCCCGAAGGTCCTCCGG
AGGCCCGGCATTCTGCACGCTTCAAAAGCGCACGTCTGCCGCGCTGTTCTCCTCTTCCTCATCTCCGGGC
CTTTCGACCTGCAGCCTGTTGACAATTAATCATCGGCATAGTATATCGGCATAGTATAATACGACAAGGT
GAGGAACTAAACCATGGGATCGGCCATTGAACAAGATGGATTGCACGCAGGTTCTCCGGCCGCTTGGGTG
GAGAGGCTATTCGGCTATGACTGGGCACAACAGACAATCGGCTGCTCTGATGCCGCCGTGTTCCGGCTGT
CAGCGCAGGGGCGCCCGGTTCTTTTTGTCAAGACCGACCTGTCCGGTGCCCTGAATGAACTGCAGGACGA
GGCAGCGCGGCTATCGTGGCTGGCCACGACGGGCGTTCCTTGCGCAGCTGTGCTCGACGTTGTCACTGAA
GCGGGAAGGGACTGGCTGCTATTGGGCGAAGTGCCGGGGCAGGATCTCCTGTCATCTCACCTTGCTCCTG
CCGAGAAAGTATCCATCATGGCTGATGCAATGCGGCGGCTGCATACGCTTGATCCGGCTACCTGCCCATT
CGACCACCAAGCGAAACATCGCATCGAGCGAGCACGTACTCGGATGGAAGCCGGTCTTGTCGATCAGGAT
GATCTGGACGAAGAGCATCAGGGGCTCGCGCCAGCCGAACTGTTCGCCAGGCTCAAGGCGCGCATGCCCG
ACGGCGATGATCTCGTCGTGACCCATGGCGATGCCTGCTTGCCGAATATCATGGTGGAAAATGGCCGCTT
TTCTGGATTCATCGACTGTGGCCGGCTGGGTGTGGCGGACCGCTATCAGGACATAGCGTTGGCTACCCGT
GATATTGCTGAAGAGCTTGGCGGCGAATGGGCTGACCGCTTCCTCGTGCTTTACGGTATCGCCGCTCCCG
ATTCGCAGCGCATCGCCTTCTATCGCCTTCTTGACGAGTTCTTCTGAGGGGATCAATTCTCTAGAGCTCG
CTGATCAGCCTCGACTGTGCCTTCTAGTTGCCAGCCATCTGTTGTTTGCCCCTCCCCCGTGCCTTCCTTG
ACCCTGGAAGGTGCCACTCCCACTGTCCTTTCCTAATAAAATGAGGAAATTGCATCGCATTGTCTGAGTA
GGTGTCATTCTATTCTGGGGGGTGGGGTGGGGCAGGACAGCAAGGGGGAGGATTGGGAAGACAATAGCAG
GCATGCTGGGGATGCGGTGGGCTCTATGGCTTCTGAGGCGGAAAGAACCAGCTGGGGCTCGACTAGAGCT
TGCGGAACCCTTCGAAGTTCCTATTCTCTAGAAAGTATAGGAACTTCATCAGTCAGGTACATAATATAAC
TTCGCGGACCGGGAGTCTTCTGGGCAGGCTTAAAGGCTAACCTGGTGCGTGGGGCGTTGTCCTGCAGAGG
AATTGAACAGGTGTAAAATTGGAGGGGCAAGACTTCCCACAGATTTTCGATTGTGTTGTTAAGTATTGTA
ATAGGGGCAAATAAGGGAAATAGACTAGGCACTCACCTGGGGTTTTATGCAGCAAAACTACAGGTTATTA
TTGCTTGTGATCCGCCCTGGAGAATTTTTCACCGAGGTAGATTGAAGACATGCCCACCCAAATTTTAATA
TTCTTCCACTTGCGATCCTTGCTACAGTATGAAATTACAGTATCGTGAATTAGAATATATAAGCAGAATT
TTAAGCATTTTAAAAGAGCCCAGTACTTCATGTCTGTCTCTCCCACTTCTGCAGCCCTATCAAAGGGTAT
TTTAGCACACTCATTTTAGTCCCATTTTCATTTGTTGTACTGGCTTATCCAATCCCTAGACAGAGCACTG
GCATTCCCTCTCTCCTGATCTTAGAAGTCCGATGACTCATGAAACCAGACAGATTAGTTTCATACACCAC
AAATCGAGGCTGTAGCTGGGGCCTTTAACATTGCAGTTTTTTTATTCTTCAGTACGGTACCCAATTCGCC
CTATAGTGAGTCGTATTACGCGCGCTCACTGGCCGTCGTTTTACAACGTCGTGACTGGGAAAACCCTGGC
GTTACCCAACTTAATCGCCTTGCAGCACATCCCCCTTTCGCCAGCTGGCGTAATAGCGAAGAGGCCCGCA
CCGATCGCCCTTCCCAACAGTTGCGCAGCCTGAATGGCGAATGGG
[124 nt withheld, positions 10126-10249]
C
[91 nt withheld, positions 10251-10341]
A
[49 nt withheld, positions 10343-10391]
CCTTTGACGTTGGAGTCCACGTTCTTT
[37 nt withheld, positions 10419-10455]
ACCCTATCTCGGTCTATTCTTTTGATTTATAAGGGATTTTGCCGATTTCGGCCTATTGGTTAAAAAATGA
GCTGATTTAACAAAAATTTAACGCGAATTTTAACAAAATATTAACGCTTACAATTTAGGTGGCACTTTTC
GGGGAAATGTGCGCGGAACCCCTATTTGTTTATTTTTCTAAATACATTCAAATATGTATCCGCTCATGAG
ACAATAACCCTGATAAATGCTTCAATAATATTGAAAAAGGAAGAGTATGAGTATTCAACATTTCCGTGTC
GCCCTTATTCCCTTTTTTGCGGCATTTTGCCTTCCTGTTTTTGCTCACCCAGAAACGCTGGTGAAAGTAA
AAGATGCTGAAGATCAGTTGGGTGCACGAGTGGGTTACATCGAACTGGATCTCAACAGCGGTAAGATCCT
TGAGAGTTTTCGCCCCGAAGAACGTTTTCCAATGATGAGCACTTTTAAAGTTCTGCTATGTGGCGCGGTA
TTATCCCGTATTGACGCCGGGCAAGAGCAACTCGGTCGCCGCATACACTATTCTCAGAATGACTTGGTTG
AGTACTCACCAGTCACAGAAAAGCATCTTACGGATGGCATGACAGTAAGAGAATTATGCAGTGCTGCCAT
AACCATGAGTGATAACACTGCGGCCAACTTACTTCTGACAACGATCGGAGGACCGAAGGAGCTAACCGCT
TTTTTGCACAACATGGGGGATCATGTAACTCGCCTTGATCGTTGGGAACCGGAGCTGAATGAAGCCATAC
CAAACGACGAGCGTGACACCACGATGCCTGTAGCAATGGCAACAACGTTGCGCAAACTATTAACTGGCGA
ACTACTTACTCTAGCTTCCCGGCAACAATTAATAGACTGGATGGAGGCGGATAAAGTTGCAGGACCACTT
CTGCGCTCGGCCCTTCCGGCTGGCTGGTTTATTGCTGATAAATCTGGAGCCGGTGAGCGTGGGTCTCGCG
GTATCATTGCAGCACTGGGGCCAGATGGTAAGCCCTCCCGTATCGTAGTTATCTACACGACGGGGAGTCA
GGCAACTATGGATGAACGAAATAGACAGATCGCTGAGATAGGTGCCTCACTGATTAAGCATTGGTAACTG
TCAGACCAAGTTTACTCATATATACTTTAGATTGATTTAAAACTTCATTTTTAATTTAAAAGGATCTAGG
TGAAGATCCTTTTTGATAATCTCATGACCAAAATCCCTTAACGTGAGTTTTCGTTCCACTGAGCGTCAGA
CCCCGTAGAAAAGATCAAAGGATCTTCTTGAGATCCTTTTTTTCTGCGCGTAATCTGCTGCTTGCAAACA
AAAAAACCACCGCTACCAGCGGTGGTTTGTTTGCCGGATCAAGAGCTACCAACTCTTTTTCCGAAGGTAA
CTGGCTTCAGCAGAGCGCAGATACCAAATACTGTCCTTCTAGTGTAGCCGTAGTTAGGCCACCACTTCAA
GAACTCTGTAGCACCGCCTACATACCTCGCTCTGCTAATCCTGTTACCAGTGGCTGCTGCCAGTGGCGAT
AAGTCGTGTCTTACCGGGTTGGACTCAAGACGATAGTTACCGGATAAGGCGCAGCGGTCGGGCTGAACGG
GGGGTTCGTGCACACAGCCCAGCTTGGAGCGAACGACCTACACCGAACTGAGATACCTACAGCGTGAGCT
ATGAGAAAGCGCCACGCTTCCCGAAGGGAGAAAGGCGGACAGGTATCCGGTAAGCGGCAGGGTCGGAACA
GGAGAGCGCACGAGGGAGCTTCCAGGGGGAAACGCCTGGTATCTTTATAGTCCTGTCGGGTTTCGCCACC
TCTGACTTGAGCGTCGATTTTTGTGATGCTCGTCAGGGGGGCGGAGCCTATGGAAAAACGCCAGCAACGC
GGCCTTTTTACGGTTCCTGGCCTTTTGCTGGCCTTTTGCTCACATGTTCTTTCCTGCGTTATCCCCTGAT
TCTGTGGATAACCGTATTACCGCCTTTGAGTGAGCTGATACCGCTCGCCGCAGCCGAACGACCGAGCGCA
GCGAGTCAGTGAGCGAGGAAGCGGAAGAGCGCCCAATACGCAAACCGCCTCTCCCCGCGCGTTGGCCGAT
TCATTAATGCAGCTGGCACGACAGGTTTCCCGACTGGAAAGCGGGCAGTGAGCGCAACGCAATTAATGTG
AGTTAGCTCACTCATTAGGCACCCCAGGCTTTACACTTTATGCTTCCGGCTCGTATGTTGTGTGGAATTG
TGAGCGGATAACAATTTCA
