Features (pLannotate 1.2.2; 33 found; start..end, strand, type, name):
     40..58      +  promoter       T3 promoter: promoter for bacteriophage T3 RNA polymerase
    361..664     +  enhancer       CMV enhancer: human cytomegalovirus immediate early enhancer
    666..943     +  promoter       chicken β-actin promoter: No description available
    944..1960    +  intron         chimeric intron: chimera between introns from chicken β-actin and rabbit β-globin
   2062..2095    +  protein_bind   loxP: Cre-mediated recombination occurs in the 8-bp core sequence (GCATACAT). Cre recombinase
   2115..2201    +  CDS            large T antigen (fragment): large T antigen from SV40 (simian virus 40)
   2224..2358    +  polyA_signal   SV40 poly(A) signal: SV40 polyadenylation signal
   2355..2438    +  CDS            large T antigen (fragment): large T antigen from SV40 (simian virus 40)
   2461..2595    +  polyA_signal   SV40 poly(A) signal: SV40 polyadenylation signal
   2592..2675    +  CDS            large T antigen (fragment): large T antigen from SV40 (simian virus 40)
   2698..2832    +  polyA_signal   SV40 poly(A) signal: SV40 polyadenylation signal
   2856..2889    +  protein_bind   loxP: Cre-mediated recombination occurs in the 8-bp core sequence (GCATACAT). Cre recombinase
   3034..4749    +  CDS            Cas9(N): N-terminal portion of Streptococcus pyogenes Cas9 (Zetsche et al., 2015)
   4636..7134    +  CDS            Cas9(C): C-terminal portion of Streptococcus pyogenes Cas9 (Zetsche et al., 2015)
   7135..7182    +  CDS            nucleoplasmin NLS: bipartite nuclear localization signal from nucleoplasmin
   7204..7428    +  polyA_signal   bGH poly(A) signal: bovine growth hormone polyadenylation signal
   7456..7489    +  protein_bind   FRT (minimal): supports FLP-mediated excision but not integration (Turan and Bode, 2011) FLP recombinase from the Saccharomyces cerevisiae 2μ plasmid
   7553..8052    +  promoter       PGK promoter: mouse phosphoglycerate kinase 1 promoter
   8064..8111    +  promoter       EM7 promoter: synthetic bacterial promoter&nbsp
   8130..8933    +  CDS            NeoR/KanR: aminoglycoside phosphotransferase from Tn5; aph(3')-II (or nptII); confers resistance to neomycin, kanamycin, and G418 (Geneticin®)
   8971..9195    +  polyA_signal   bGH poly(A) signal: bovine growth hormone polyadenylation signal
   9199..9220    +  promoter       SV40 promoter (fragment): SV40 enhancer and early promoter
   9250..9283    +  protein_bind   FRT (minimal): supports FLP-mediated excision but not integration (Turan and Bode, 2011) FLP recombinase from the Saccharomyces cerevisiae 2μ plasmid
   9936..9954    -  promoter       T7 promoter: promoter for bacteriophage T7 RNA polymerase
   9962..10117   +  CDS            lacZα (fragment): LacZα fragment of β-galactosidase; lacZ fragment
  10122..10550   +  rep_origin     f1 ori (sequence partly withheld): f1 bacteriophage origin of replication; arrow indicates direction of (+) strand synthesis
  10603..10707   +  promoter       AmpR promoter: bla
  10708..11568   +  CDS            AmpR: β-lactamase; bla; confers resistance to ampicillin, carbenicillin, and related antibiotics
  11739..12327   +  rep_origin     ori: high-copy-number ColE1/pMB1/pBR322/pUC origin of replication
  12510..12602   +  CDS            lacI (fragment): lac repressor; lacI; The lac repressor binds to the lac operator to inhibit transcription in E. coli. This inhibition can be relieved by adding lactose or isopropyl-β-D-thiogalactopyranoside (IPTG).
  12615..12636   +  protein_bind   CAP binding site: CAP binding activates transcription in the presence of cAMP. E. coli catabolite activator protein
  12651..12681   +  promoter       lac promoter: promoter for the E. coli lac operon
  12685..12707   +  protein_bind   lac operator (fragment): The lac repressor binds to the lac operator to inhibit transcription in E. coli. This inhibition can be relieved by adding lactose or isopropyl-β-D-thiogalactopyranoside (IPTG). lac repressor encoded by lacI
>Addgene plasmid #113162 | pOTTC1076 - prRosa26v1 LSL FLAG-SpCas9n NeoR | addgene full sequence | sequence record 238032 | Addgene Partial NGS Result
CACAGGAAACAGCTATGACCATGATTACGCCAAGCGCGCAATTAACCCTCACTAAAGGGAACAAAAGCTG
GAGCTCTTGGAGACAAGAAGCACTTGCTCTCCAAAAGTCGGTTTGAGTTATCATTAAGGGAGCTGCAGTG
GAGTAGGCGGAGAAAAGGCCGCACCCTTCTCAGGACGGGGGAGGGGAGTGTTGCAATACCTTTCTGGGAG
TTCTCTGCTGCCTCCTGTCTTCTGAGGACCGCCCTGGGCCTGGAAGATTCCCTTCCCACGCGTAACCGTT
TAAACAATTCTGCAGGAATCTAGTTATTAATAGTAATCAATTACGGGGTCATTAGTTCATAGCCCATATA
TGGAGTTCCGCGTTACATAACTTACGGTAAATGGCCCGCCTGGCTGACCGCCCAACGACCCCCGCCCATT
GACGTCAATAATGACGTATGTTCCCATAGTAACGCCAATAGGGACTTTCCATTGACGTCAATGGGTGGAG
TATTTACGGTAAACTGCCCACTTGGCAGTACATCAAGTGTATCATATGCCAAGTACGCCCCCTATTGACG
TCAATGACGGTAAATGGCCCGCCTGGCATTATGCCCAGTACATGACCTTATGGGACTTTCCTACTTGGCA
GTACATCTACGTATTAGTCATCGCTATTACCATGGTCGAGGTGAGCCCCACGTTCTGCTTCACTCTCCCC
ATCTCCCCCCCCTCCCCACCCCCAATTTTGTATTTATTTATTTTTTAATTATTTTGTGCAGCGATGGGGG
CGGGGGGGGGGGGGGGGCGCGCGCCRGGSGGGGSGGGGSGGGGSGRGGGGSGGGGSGGGGSGRGGCGGAG
AGGTGCGGCGGCAGCCAATCAGAGCGGCGCGCTCCGAAAGTTTCCTTTTATGGCGAGGCGGCGGCGGCGG
CGGCCCTATAAAAAGCGAAGCGCGCGGCGGGCGGGAGTCGCTGCGCGCTGCCTTCGCCCCGTGCCCCGCT
CCGCCGCCGCCTCGCGCCGCCCGCCCCGGCTCTGACTGACCGCGTTACTCCCACAGGTGAGCGGGCGGGA
CGGCCCTTCTCCTCCGGGCTGTAATTAGCGCTTGGTTTAATGACGGCTTGTTTCTTTTCTGTGGCTGCGT
GAAAGCCTTGAGGGGCTCCGGGAGGGCCCTTTGTGCGGGGGGAGCGGCTCGGGGGGTGCGTGCGTGTGTG
TGTGCGTGGGGAGCGCCGCGTGCGGCTCCGCGCTGCCCGGCGGCTGTGAGCGCTGCGGGCGCGGCGCGGG
GCTTTGTGCGCTCCGCAGTGTGCGCGAGGGGAGCGCGGCCGGGGGCGGTGCCCCGCGGTGCGGGGGGGGC
TGCGAGGGGAACAAAGGCTGCGTGCGGGGTGTGTGCGTGGGGGGGTGAGCAGGGGGTGTGGGCGCGTCGG
TCGGGCTGCAACCCCCCCTGCACCCCCCTCCCCGAGTTGCTGAGCACGGCCCGGCTTCGGGTGCGGGGCT
CCGTACGGGGCGTGGCGCGGGGCTCGCCGTGCCGGGCGGGGGGTGGCGGCAGGTGGGGGTGCCGGGCGGG
GCGGGGCCGCCTCGGGCCGGGGRGGGCTCGGGGGAGGGGCGCGGCGGCCCCCGGAGCGCCGGCGGCTGTC
GAGGCGCGGCGAGCCGCAGCCATTGCCTTTTATGGTAATCGTGCGAGAGGGCGCAGGGACTTCCTTTGTC
CCAAATCTGTGCGGAGCCGAAATCTGGGAGGCGCCGCCGCACCCCCTCTAGCGGGCGCGGGGCGAAGCGG
TGCGGCGCCGGCAGGAAGGAAATGGGCGGGGAGGGCCTTCGTGCGTCGCCGCGCCGCCGTCCCCTTCTCC
CTCTCCAGCCTCGGGGCTGTCCGCGGGGGGACGGCTGCCTTCGGGGGGGACGGGGCAGGGCGGGGTTCGG
CTTCTGGCGTGTGACCGGCGGCTCTAGAGCCTCTGCTAACCATGTTCATGCCTTCTTCTTTTTCCTACAG
CTCCTGGGCAACGTGCTGGTTATTGTGCTGTCTCATCATTTTGGCAAAGAATTGATTTGATACCGCGGGC
TCGACACTAGTGAACCTCTTCGAGGGACCTAATAACTTCGTATAGCATACATTATACGAAGTTATATTAA
GGGTTCCGGATCCACATGATCATAATCAGCCATACCACATTTGTAGAGGTTTTACTTGCTTTAAAAAACC
TCCCACACCTCCCCCTGAACCTGAAACATAAAATGAATGCAATTGTTGTTGTTAACTTGTTTATTGCAGC
TTATAATGGTTACAAATAAAGCAATAGCATCACAAATTTCACAAATAAAGCATTTTTTTCACTGCATTCT
AGTTGTGGTTTGTCCAAACTCATCAATGTATCTTATCATGTCTGGATCATAATCAGCCATACCACATTTG
TAGAGGTTTTACTTGCTTTAAAAAACCTCCCACACCTCCCCCTGAACCTGAAACATAAAATGAATGCAAT
TGTTGTTGTTAACTTGTTTATTGCAGCTTATAATGGTTACAAATAAAGCAATAGCATCACAAATTTCACA
AATAAAGCATTTTTTTCACTGCATTCTAGTTGTGGTTTGTCCAAACTCATCAATGTATCTTATCATGTCT
GGATCATAATCAGCCATACCACATTTGTAGAGGTTTTACTTGCTTTAAAAAACCTCCCACACCTCCCCCT
GAACCTGAAACATAAAATGAATGCAATTGTTGTTGTTAACTTGTTTATTGCAGCTTATAATGGTTACAAA
TAAAGCAATAGCATCACAAATTTCACAAATAAAGCATTTTTTTCACTGCATTCTAGTTGTGGTTTGTCCA
AACTCATCAATGTATCTTATCATGTCTGGATCTGTCGACCTGCAGCCAAGCTAGTATAACTTCGTATAGC
ATACATTATACGAAGTTATTGCGGCCGCGGACTCGCCGCCACCATGGACTATAAGGACCACGACGGAGAC
TACAAGGATCATGATATTGATTACAAAGACGATGACGATAAGATGGCCCCAAAGAAGAAGCGGAAGGTCG
GTATCCACGGAGTCCCAGCAGCCGACAAGAAGTACAGCATCGGCCTGGCCATCGGCACCAACTCTGTGGG
CTGGGCCGTGATCACCGACGAGTACAAGGTGCCCAGCAAGAAATTCAAGGTGCTGGGCAACACCGACCGG
CACAGCATCAAGAAGAACCTGATCGGAGCCCTGCTGTTCGACAGCGGCGAAACAGCCGAGGCCACCCGGC
TGAAGAGAACCGCCAGAAGAAGATACACCAGACGGAAGAACCGGATCTGCTATCTGCAAGAGATCTTCAG
CAACGAGATGGCCAAGGTGGACGACAGCTTCTTCCACAGACTGGAAGAGTCCTTCCTGGTGGAAGAGGAT
AAGAAGCACGAGCGGCACCCCATCTTCGGCAACATCGTGGACGAGGTGGCCTACCACGAGAAGTACCCCA
CCATCTACCACCTGAGAAAGAAACTGGTGGACAGCACCGACAAGGCCGACCTGCGGCTGATCTATCTGGC
CCTGGCCCACATGATCAAGTTCCGGGGCCACTTCCTGATCGAGGGCGACCTGAACCCCGACAACAGCGAC
GTGGACAAGCTGTTCATCCAGCTGGTGCAGACCTACAACCAGCTGTTCGAGGAAAACCCCATCAACGCCA
GCGGCGTGGACGCCAAGGCCATCCTGTCTGCCAGACTGAGCAAGAGCAGACGGCTGGAAAATCTGATCGC
CCAGCTGCCCGGCGAGAAGAAGAATGGCCTGTTCGGCAACCTGATTGCCCTGAGCCTGGGCCTGACCCCC
AACTTCAAGAGCAACTTCGACCTGGCCGAGGATGCCAAACTGCAGCTGAGCAAGGACACCTACGACGACG
ACCTGGACAACCTGCTGGCCCAGATCGGCGACCAGTACGCCGACCTGTTTCTGGCCGCCAAGAACCTGTC
CGACGCCATCCTGCTGAGCGACATCCTGAGAGTGAACACCGAGATCACCAAGGCCCCCCTGAGCGCCTCT
ATGATCAAGAGATACGACGAGCACCACCAGGACCTGACCCTGCTGAAAGCTCTCGTGCGGCAGCAGCTGC
CTGAGAAGTACAAAGAGATTTTCTTCGACCAGAGCAAGAACGGCTACGCCGGCTACATTGACGGCGGAGC
CAGCCAGGAAGAGTTCTACAAGTTCATCAAGCCCATCCTGGAAAAGATGGACGGCACCGAGGAACTGCTC
GTGAAGCTGAACAGAGAGGACCTGCTGCGGAAGCAGCGGACCTTCGACAACGGCAGCATCCCCCACCAGA
TCCACCTGGGAGAGCTGCACGCCATTCTGCGGCGGCAGGAAGATTTTTACCCATTCCTGAAGGACAACCG
GGAAAAGATCGAGAAGATCCTGACCTTCCGCATCCCCTACTACGTGGGCCCTCTGGCCAGGGGAAACAGC
AGATTCGCCTGGATGACCAGAAAGAGCGAGGAAACCATCACCCCCTGGAACTTCGAGGAAGTGGTGGACA
AGGGCGCTTCCGCCCAGAGCTTCATCGAGCGGATGACCAACTTCGATAAGAACCTGCCCAACGAGAAGGT
GCTGCCCAAGCACAGCCTGCTGTACGAGTACTTCACCGTGTATAACGAGCTGACCAAAGTGAAATACGTG
ACCGAGGGAATGAGAAAGCCCGCCTTCCTGAGCGGCGAGCAGAAAAAGGCCATCGTGGACCTGCTGTTCA
AGACCAACCGGAAAGTGACCGTGAAGCAGCTGAAAGAGGACTACTTCAAGAAAATCGAGTGCTTCGACTC
CGTGGAAATCTCCGGCGTGGAAGATCGGTTCAACGCCTCCCTGGGCACATACCACGATCTGCTGAAAATT
ATCAAGGACAAGGACTTCCTGGACAATGAGGAAAACGAGGACATTCTGGAAGATATCGTGCTGACCCTGA
CACTGTTTGAGGACAGAGAGATGATCGAGGAACGGCTGAAAACCTATGCCCACCTGTTCGACGACAAAGT
GATGAAGCAGCTGAAGCGGCGGAGATACACCGGCTGGGGCAGGCTGAGCCGGAAGCTGATCAACGGCATC
CGGGACAAGCAGTCCGGCAAGACAATCCTGGATTTCCTGAAGTCCGACGGCTTCGCCAACAGAAACTTCA
TGCAGCTGATCCACGACGACAGCCTGACCTTTAAAGAGGACATCCAGAAAGCCCAGGTGTCCGGCCAGGG
CGATAGCCTGCACGAGCACATTGCCAATCTGGCCGGCAGCCCCGCCATTAAGAAGGGCATCCTGCAGACA
GTGAAGGTGGTGGACGAGCTCGTGAAAGTGATGGGCCGGCACAAGCCCGAGAACATCGTGATCGAAATGG
CCAGAGAGAACCAGACCACCCAGAAGGGACAGAAGAACAGCCGCGAGAGAATGAAGCGGATCGAAGAGGG
CATCAAAGAGCTGGGCAGCCAGATCCTGAAAGAACACCCCGTGGAAAACACCCAGCTGCAGAACGAGAAG
CTGTACCTGTACTACCTGCAGAATGGGCGGGATATGTACGTGGACCAGGAACTGGACATCAACCGGCTGT
CCGACTACGATGTGGACCATATCGTGCCTCAGAGCTTTCTGAAGGACGACTCCATCGACAACAAGGTGCT
GACCAGAAGCGACAAGAACCGGGGCAAGAGCGACAACGTGCCCTCCGAAGAGGTCGTGAAGAAGATGAAG
AACTACTGGCGGCAGCTGCTGAACGCCAAGCTGATTACCCAGAGAAAGTTCGACAATCTGACCAAGGCCG
AGAGAGGCGGCCTGAGCGAACTGGATAAGGCCGGCTTCATCAAGAGACAGCTGGTGGAAACCCGGCAGAT
CACAAAGCACGTGGCACAGATCCTGGACTCCCGGATGAACACTAAGTACGACGAGAATGACAAGCTGATC
CGGGAAGTGAAAGTGATCACCCTGAAGTCCAAGCTGGTGTCCGATTTCCGGAAGGATTTCCAGTTTTACA
AAGTGCGCGAGATCAACAACTACCACCACGCCCACGACGCCTACCTGAACGCCGTCGTGGGAACCGCCCT
GATCAAAAAGTACCCTAAGCTGGAAAGCGAGTTCGTGTACGGCGACTACAAGGTGTACGACGTGCGGAAG
ATGATCGCCAAGAGCGAGCAGGAAATCGGCAAGGCTACCGCCAAGTACTTCTTCTACAGCAACATCATGA
ACTTTTTCAAGACCGAGATTACCCTGGCCAACGGCGAGATCCGGAAGCGGCCTCTGATCGAGACAAACGG
CGAAACCGGGGAGATCGTGTGGGATAAGGGCCGGGATTTTGCCACCGTGCGGAAAGTGCTGAGCATGCCC
CAAGTGAATATCGTGAAAAAGACCGAGGTGCAGACAGGCGGCTTCAGCAAAGAGTCTATCCTGCCCAAGA
GGAACAGCGATAAGCTGATCGCCAGAAAGAAGGACTGGGACCCTAAGAAGTACGGCGGCTTCGACAGCCC
CACCGTGGCCTATTCTGTGCTGGTGGTGGCCAAAGTGGAAAAGGGCAAGTCCAAGAAACTGAAGAGTGTG
AAAGAGCTGCTGGGGATCACCATCATGGAAAGAAGCAGCTTCGAGAAGAATCCCATCGACTTTCTGGAAG
CCAAGGGCTACAAAGAAGTGAAAAAGGACCTGATCATCAAGCTGCCTAAGTACTCCCTGTTCGAGCTGGA
AAACGGCCGGAAGAGAATGCTGGCCTCTGCCGGCGAACTGCAGAAGGGAAACGAACTGGCCCTGCCCTCC
AAATATGTGAACTTCCTGTACCTGGCCAGCCACTATGAGAAGCTGAAGGGCTCCCCCGAGGATAATGAGC
AGAAACAGCTGTTTGTGGAACAGCACAAGCACTACCTGGACGAGATCATCGAGCAGATCAGCGAGTTCTC
CAAGAGAGTGATCCTGGCCGACGCTAATCTGGACAAAGTGCTGTCCGCCTACAACAAGCACCGGGATAAG
CCCATCAGAGAGCAGGCCGAGAATATCATCCACCTGTTTACCCTGACCAATCTGGGAGCCCCTGCCGCCT
TCAAGTACTTTGACACCACCATCGACCGGAAGAGGTACACCAGCACCAAAGAGGTGCTGGACGCCACCCT
GATCCACCAGAGCATCACCGGCCTGTACGAGACACGGATCGACCTGTCTCAGCTGGGAGGCGACAAAAGG
CCGGCGGCCACGAAAAAGGCCGGCCAGGCAAAAAAGAAAAAGTGATAAGGCCTCGAGCCTCGACTGTGCC
TTCTAGTTGCCAGCCATCTGTTGTTTGCCCCTCCCCCGTGCCTTCCTTGACCCTGGAAGGTGCCACTCCC
ACTGTCCTTTCCTAATAAAATGAGGAAATTGCATCGCATTGTCTGAGTAGGTGTCATTCTATTCTGGGGG
GTGGGGTGGGGCAGGACAGCAAGGGGGAGGATTGGGAAGACAATAGCAGGCATGCTGGGGATGCGGTGGG
CTCTATGGCTTCTGAGCATAGGATCCCCGAATTCCGAAGTTCCTATTCTCTAGAAAGTATAGGAACTTCA
GGTCTGAAGAGGAGTTTACGTCCAGCCAAGCTAGCTTGGCTGCAGGTCGTCGAAATTCTACCGGGTAGGG
GAGGCGCTTTTCCCAAGGCAGTCTGGAGCATGCGCTTTAGCAGCCCCGCTGGGCACTTGGCGCTACACAA
GTGGCCTCTGGCCTCGCACACATTCCACATCCACCGGTAGGCGCCAACCGGCTCCGTTCTTTGGTGGCCC
CTTCGCGCCACCTTCTACTCCTCCCCTAGTCAGGAAGTTCCCCCCCGCCCCGCAGCTCGCGTCGTGCAGG
ACGTGACAAATGGAAGTAGCACGTCTCACTAGTCTCGTGCAGATGGACAGCACCGCTGAGCAATGGAAGC
GGGTAGGCCTTTGGGGCAGCGGCCAATAGCAGCTTTGCTCCTTCGCTTTCTGGGCTCAGAGGCTGGGAAG
GGGTGGGTCCGGGGGCGGGCTCAGGGGCGGGCTCAGGGGCGGGGCGGGCGCCCGAAGGTCCTCCGGAGGC
CCGGCATTCTGCACGCTTCAAAAGCGCACGTCTGCCGCGCTGTTCTCCTCTTCCTCATCTCCGGGCCTTT
CGACCTGCAGCCTGTTGACAATTAATCATCGGCATAGTATATCGGCATAGTATAATACGACAAGGTGAGG
AACTAAACCATGGGATCGGCCATTGAACAAGATGGATTGCACGCAGGTTCTCCGGCCGCTTGGGTGGAGA
GGCTATTCGGCTATGACTGGGCACAACAGACAATCGGCTGCTCTGATGCCGCCGTGTTCCGGCTGTCAGC
GCAGGGGCGCCCGGTTCTTTTTGTCAAGACCGACCTGTCCGGTGCCCTGAATGAACTGCAGGACGAGGCA
GCGCGGCTATCGTGGCTGGCCACGACGGGCGTTCCTTGCGCAGCTGTGCTCGACGTTGTCACTGAAGCGG
GAAGGGACTGGCTGCTATTGGGCGAAGTGCCGGGGCAGGATCTCCTGTCATCTCACCTTGCTCCTGCCGA
GAAAGTATCCATCATGGCTGATGCAATGCGGCGGCTGCATACGCTTGATCCGGCTACCTGCCCATTCGAC
CACCAAGCGAAACATCGCATCGAGCGAGCACGTACTCGGATGGAAGCCGGTCTTGTCGATCAGGATGATC
TGGACGAAGAGCATCAGGGGCTCGCGCCAGCCGAACTGTTCGCCAGGCTCAAGGCGCGCATGCCCGACGG
CGATGATCTCGTCGTGACCCATGGCGATGCCTGCTTGCCGAATATCATGGTGGAAAATGGCCGCTTTTCT
GGATTCATCGACTGTGGCCGGCTGGGTGTGGCGGACCGCTATCAGGACATAGCGTTGGCTACCCGTGATA
TTGCTGAAGAGCTTGGCGGCGAATGGGCTGACCGCTTCCTCGTGCTTTACGGTATCGCCGCTCCCGATTC
GCAGCGCATCGCCTTCTATCGCCTTCTTGACGAGTTCTTCTGAGGGGATCAATTCTCTAGAGCTCGCTGA
TCAGCCTCGACTGTGCCTTCTAGTTGCCAGCCATCTGTTGTTTGCCCCTCCCCCGTGCCTTCCTTGACCC
TGGAAGGTGCCACTCCCACTGTCCTTTCCTAATAAAATGAGGAAATTGCATCGCATTGTCTGAGTAGGTG
TCATTCTATTCTGGGGGGTGGGGTGGGGCAGGACAGCAAGGGGGAGGATTGGGAAGACAATAGCAGGCAT
GCTGGGGATGCGGTGGGCTCTATGGCTTCTGAGGCGGAAAGAACCAGCTGGGGCTCGACTAGAGCTTGCG
GAACCCTTCGAAGTTCCTATTCTCTAGAAAGTATAGGAACTTCATCAGTCAGGTACATAATATAACTTCG
CGGACCGGGAGTCTTCTGGGCAGGCTTAAAGGCTAACCTGGTGCGTGGGGCGTTGTCCTGCAGAGGAATT
GAACAGGTGTAAAATTGGAGGGGCAAGACTTCCCACAGATTTTCGATTGTGTTGTTAAGTATTGTAATAG
GGGCAAATAAGGGAAATAGACTAGGCACTCACCTGGGGTTTTATGCAGCAAAACTACAGGTTATTATTGC
TTGTGATCCGCCCTGGAGAATTTTTCACCGAGGTAGATTGAAGACATGCCCACCCAAATTTTAATATTCT
TCCACTTGCGATCCTTGCTACAGTATGAAATTACAGTATCGTGAATTAGAATATATAAGCAGAATTTTAA
GCATTTTAAAAGAGCCCAGTACTTCATGTCTGTCTCTCCCACTTCTGCAGCCCTATCAAAGGGTATTTTA
GCACACTCATTTTAGTCCCATTTTCATTTGTTGTACTGGCTTATCCAATCCCTAGACAGAGCACTGGCAT
TCCCTCTCTCCTGATCTTAGAAGTCCGATGACTCATGAAACCAGACAGATTAGTTTCATACACCACAAAT
CGAGGCTGTAGCTGGGGCCTTTAACATTGCAGTTTTTTTATTCTTCAGTACGGTACCCAATTCGCCCTAT
AGTGAGTCGTATTACGCGCGCTCACTGGCCGTCGTTTTACAACGTCGTGACTGGGAAAACCCTGGCGTTA
CCCAACTTAATCGCCTTGCAGCACATCCCCCTTTCGCCAGCTGGCGTAATAGCGAAGAGGCCCGCACCGA
TCGCCCTTCCCAACAGTTGCGCAGCCTGAATGGCGAATGGG
[124 nt withheld, positions 10122-10245]
C
[91 nt withheld, positions 10247-10337]
A
[49 nt withheld, positions 10339-10387]
CCTTTGACGTTGGAGTCCACGTTCTTT
[37 nt withheld, positions 10415-10451]
ACCCTATCTCGGTCTATTCTTTTGATTTATAAGGGATTTTGCCGATTTCGGCCTATTGGTTAAAAAATGA
GCTGATTTAACAAAAATTTAACGCGAATTTTAACAAAATATTAACGCTTACAATTTAGGTGGCACTTTTC
GGGGAAATGTGCGCGGAACCCCTATTTGTTTATTTTTCTAAATACATTCAAATATGTATCCGCTCATGAG
ACAATAACCCTGATAAATGCTTCAATAATATTGAAAAAGGAAGAGTATGAGTATTCAACATTTCCGTGTC
GCCCTTATTCCCTTTTTTGCGGCATTTTGCCTTCCTGTTTTTGCTCACCCAGAAACGCTGGTGAAAGTAA
AAGATGCTGAAGATCAGTTGGGTGCACGAGTGGGTTACATCGAACTGGATCTCAACAGCGGTAAGATCCT
TGAGAGTTTTCGCCCCGAAGAACGTTTTCCAATGATGAGCACTTTTAAAGTTCTGCTATGTGGCGCGGTA
TTATCCCGTATTGACGCCGGGCAAGAGCAACTCGGTCGCCGCATACACTATTCTCAGAATGACTTGGTTG
AGTACTCACCAGTCACAGAAAAGCATCTTACGGATGGCATGACAGTAAGAGAATTATGCAGTGCTGCCAT
AACCATGAGTGATAACACTGCGGCCAACTTACTTCTGACAACGATCGGAGGACCGAAGGAGCTAACCGCT
TTTTTGCACAACATGGGGGATCATGTAACTCGCCTTGATCGTTGGGAACCGGAGCTGAATGAAGCCATAC
CAAACGACGAGCGTGACACCACGATGCCTGTAGCAATGGCAACAACGTTGCGCAAACTATTAACTGGCGA
ACTACTTACTCTAGCTTCCCGGCAACAATTAATAGACTGGATGGAGGCGGATAAAGTTGCAGGACCACTT
CTGCGCTCGGCCCTTCCGGCTGGCTGGTTTATTGCTGATAAATCTGGAGCCGGTGAGCGTGGGTCTCGCG
GTATCATTGCAGCACTGGGGCCAGATGGTAAGCCCTCCCGTATCGTAGTTATCTACACGACGGGGAGTCA
GGCAACTATGGATGAACGAAATAGACAGATCGCTGAGATAGGTGCCTCACTGATTAAGCATTGGTAACTG
TCAGACCAAGTTTACTCATATATACTTTAGATTGATTTAAAACTTCATTTTTAATTTAAAAGGATCTAGG
TGAAGATCCTTTTTGATAATCTCATGACCAAAATCCCTTAACGTGAGTTTTCGTTCCACTGAGCGTCAGA
CCCCGTAGAAAAGATCAAAGGATCTTCTTGAGATCCTTTTTTTCTGCGCGTAATCTGCTGCTTGCAAACA
AAAAAACCACCGCTACCAGCGGTGGTTTGTTTGCCGGATCAAGAGCTACCAACTCTTTTTCCGAAGGTAA
CTGGCTTCAGCAGAGCGCAGATACCAAATACTGTTCTTCTAGTGTAGCCGTAGTTAGGCCACCACTTCAA
GAACTCTGTAGCACCGCCTACATACCTCGCTCTGCTAATCCTGTTACCAGTGGCTGCTGCCAGTGGCGAT
AAGTCGTGTCTTACCGGGTTGGACTCAAGACGATAGTTACCGGATAAGGCGCAGCGGTCGGGCTGAACGG
GGGGTTCGTGCACACAGCCCAGCTTGGAGCGAACGACCTACACCGAACTGAGATACCTACAGCGTGAGCT
ATGAGAAAGCGCCACGCTTCCCGAAGGGAGAAAGGCGGACAGGTATCCGGTAAGCGGCAGGGTCGGAACA
GGAGAGCGCACGAGGGAGCTTCCAGGGGGAAACGCCTGGTATCTTTATAGTCCTGTCGGGTTTCGCCACC
TCTGACTTGAGCGTCGATTTTTGTGATGCTCGTCAGGGGGGCGGAGCCTATGGAAAAACGCCAGCAACGC
GGCCTTTTTACGGTTCCTGGCCTTTTGCTGGCCTTTTGCTCACATGTTCTTTCCTGCGTTATCCCCTGAT
TCTGTGGATAACCGTATTACCGCCTTTGAGTGAGCTGATACCGCTCGCCGCAGCCGAACGACCGAGCGCA
GCGAGTCAGTGAGCGAGGAAGCGGAAGAGCGCCCAATACGCAAACCGCCTCTCCCCGCGCGTTGGCCGAT
TCATTAATGCAGCTGGCACGACAGGTTTCCCGACTGGAAAGCGGGCAGTGAGCGCAACGCAATTAATGTG
AGTTAGCTCACTCATTAGGCACCCCAGGCTTTACACTTTATGCTTCCGGCTCGTATGTTGTGTGGAATTG
TGAGCGGATAACAATTTCA
